Addgene plasmid #12930: DCT.VV.Orf242
Purpose: This plasmid was designed for screening purposes and may contain discrepancies relative to the current canonical GenBank version of the gene.
Depositing lab: Jack Bennink & Jon Yewdell. Depositing organization: National Institute of Allergy and Infectious Diseases (NIAID). Publication: Identification of poxvirus CD8+ T cell determinants to enable rational design and characterization of smallpox vaccines. Tscharke DC, Karupiah G, Zhou J, Palmore T, Irvine KR, Haeryfar SM, Williams S, Sidney J, Sette A, Bennink JR, Yewdell JW. J Exp Med. 2005 January 3; 201(1): 95–104. 10.1084/jem.20041912 PubMed 15623576.
Backbone
  Vector backbone: pcDNA 3.1D V5-His-TOPO
  Backbone manufacturer: Invitrogen
  Backbone size w/o insert (bp): 5514
  Vector type: Mammalian Expression
  Selectable markers: Neomycin (select with G418)
Growth in bacteria
  Bacterial resistance: Ampicillin, 100 μg/mL
  Growth temperature: 37°C
  Growth strain: DH5alpha
  Copy number: High Copy
Gene/Insert
  Gene/Insert name: VV.Orf242
  Species: Vaccinia Virus
  Insert size (bp): 228
  Cloning method: Restriction Enzyme; 5′ cloning site BamHI (not destroyed); 3′ cloning site BamHI (not destroyed)
  Sequencing primers: 5′ Universal T7
Terms and licenses: Academic/Nonprofit Terms; Industry Terms: Not Available to Industry
Depositor comments: Please see the Vaccinia kit page ( https://www.addgene.org/vvorf/ ) for more information. The kit page contains the supplemental VVOrfData spreadsheet, which includes important information about this plasmid. The plasmid and insert names provided here relate only to this library. The name of the ORF (if present) in VACV strain Copenhagen and the name of the ORF (if annotated) in VACV strain WR sequence can be found in VVOrfData spreadsheet. Please note that the amino acid sequence given for each ORF in the spreadsheet may contain some errors. Additionally, changes from the expected sequence may be present in these plasmids. Please see Addgene's quality control sequence and sequencing notes in the VVOrfData spreadsheet before ordering this plasmid.
How to cite: DCT.VV.Orf242 was a gift from Jack Bennink & Jon Yewdell (Addgene plasmid # 12930 ; http://n2t.net/addgene:12930 ; RRID:Addgene_12930)
