[The description below was written by a language model from this plasmid's Addgene catalogue record.]
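Description:
DCT.VV.Orf242 is a mammalian expression plasmid built on the commercial pcDNA 3.1D V5-His-TOPO backbone (about 5.5 kb without insert) and carrying a short, 228 bp open reading frame from vaccinia virus, designated VV.Orf242. The record lists BamHI sites at both ends of the insert, both retained, so the fragment can in principle be released with a single enzyme. The plasmid is maintained at high copy number in E. coli under ampicillin selection. It also carries a neomycin resistance marker, allowing G418 selection of transfected mammalian cells. No feature table is provided. The promoter and tags are therefore not stated explicitly, although this backbone family normally drives expression from a CMV promoter, has an upstream T7 priming site (consistent with the listed T7 sequencing primer), and offers C-terminal V5 and polyhistidine tags. The record does not say whether the ORF is in frame with those tags.

The construct is one member of a library of individually cloned vaccinia virus ORFs, made to identify poxvirus determinants recognised by CD8+ T cells in support of smallpox vaccine design and characterisation. In that setting, each plasmid is expressed in mammalian cells so that the encoded viral protein can be tested as a source of antigen. The ORF numbering is specific to this library. The corresponding gene names in the Copenhagen and WR strains are given only in an accompanying spreadsheet and not in this record. The depositors caution that the clones were made for screening and may differ from the canonical reference sequence, so the insert should be checked against available sequencing data before use.
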