>Addgene plasmid #12930 | DCT.VV.Orf242 | addgene partial sequence | sequence record 19319 | T7 5'-TAATACGACTCACTATAGGG-3'
GAGCTCGGATCCGTACCCTTCACCGAATTCCAGCTGACCACCATGGTAATAATTCCAGGTGTCCGTTGTT
TAAGTCTCTTATTTCTAAGGCGTCGATGCCCGCTCCATATAATATCTGCGTTTACGTTACTAGCAATAAA
TGCATTAATATTGGGACATACCATTTCGCCAGTAGATCTCTCATTTACTATTTGTGGATACGAGATAAGA
TCTATATTTGATTCTGAGACAGACACGATTGTCAAATTTAACGACATCATGTCACAGTAGGCAATTCCCG
GGGATCCGAATAAAGGGTCAAGACAATTCTGCAGATATCCAGCACAGTGGCGGCCGCTCGAGTCTAGAGG
GCCCGCGGTTCGAAGGTAAGCCTATCCCTAACCCTCTCCTCGGTCTCGATTCTACGCGTACCGGTCATCA
TCACCATCACCATTGAGTTTAAACCCGCTGATCAGCCTCGACTGTGCCTTCTAGTTGCCAGCCATCTGTT
GTTTGCCCCTCCCCCGTGCCTTCCTTGACCCTGGAAGGTGCCACTCCCACTGTCCTTTCCTAATAAAATG
AGGAAATTGCATCGCATTGTCTGAGTAGGTGTCATTCTATTCTGGGGGGTGGGGTGGGGCAGGACAGCAA
GGGGGAGGATTGGGAAGACAATAGCAGGCATGCTGGGGATGCGGTGGGCTCTATGGCTTCTGAGGCGGAA
AGAACCAGCTGGGGCTCTAGGGGGTATCCCC
[124 nt withheld, positions 732-855]
C
